>Addgene plasmid #86859 | pVENUS-N1-FNTA | addgene full sequence | sequence record 175223 | Addgene NGS Result
AGGATCTTCTTGAGATCCTTTTTTTCTGCGCGTAATCTGCTGCTTGCAAACAAAAAAACCACCGCTACCA
GCGGTGGTTTGTTTGCCGGATCAAGAGCTACCAACTCTTTTTCCGAAGGTAACTGGCTTCAGCAGAGCGC
AGATACCAAATACTGTTCTTCTAGTGTAGCCGTAGTTAGGCCACCACTTCAAGAACTCTGTAGCACCGCC
TACATACCTCGCTCTGCTAATCCTGTTACCAGTGGCTGCTGCCAGTGGCGATAAGTCGTGTCTTACCGGG
TTGGACTCAAGACGATAGTTACCGGATAAGGCGCAGCGGTCGGGCTGAACGGGGGGTTCGTGCACACAGC
CCAGCTTGGAGCGAACGACCTACACCGAACTGAGATACCTACAGCGTGAGCTATGAGAAAGCGCCACGCT
TCCCGAAGGGAGAAAGGCGGACAGGTATCCGGTAAGCGGCAGGGTCGGAACAGGAGAGCGCACGAGGGAG
CTTCCAGGGGGAAACGCCTGGTATCTTTATAGTCCTGTCGGGTTTCGCCACCTCTGACTTGAGCGTCGAT
TTTTGTGATGCTCGTCAGGGGGGCGGAGCCTATGGAAAAACGCCAGCAACGCGGCCTTTTTACGGTTCCT
GGCCTTTTGCTGGCCTTTTGCTCACATGTTCTTTCCTGCGTTATCCCCTGATTCTGTGGATAACCGTATT
ACCGCCATGCATTAGTTATTAATAGTAATCAATTACGGGGTCATTAGTTCATAGCCCATATATGGAGTTC
CGCGTTACATAACTTACGGTAAATGGCCCGCCTGGCTGACCGCCCAACGACCCCCGCCCATTGACGTCAA
TAATGACGTATGTTCCCATAGTAACGCCAATAGGGACTTTCCATTGACGTCAATGGGTGGAGTATTTACG
GTAAACTGCCCACTTGGCAGTACATCAAGTGTATCATATGCCAAGTACGCCCCCTATTGACGTCAATGAC
GGTAAATGGCCCGCCTGGCATTATGCCCAGTACATGACCTTATGGGACTTTCCTACTTGGCAGTACATCT
ACGTATTAGTCATCGCTATTACCATGGTGATGCGGTTTTGGCAGTACATCAATGGGCGTGGATAGCGGTT
TGACTCACGGGGATTTCCAAGTCTCCACCCCATTGACGTCAATGGGAGTTTGTTTTGGCACCAAAATCAA
CGGGACTTTCCAAAATGTCGTAACAACTCCGCCCCATTGACGCAAATGGGCGGTAGGCGTGTACGGTGGG
AGGTCTATATAAGCAGAGCTGGTTTAGTGAACCGTCAGATCCGCTAGCGCTACCGGACTCAGATCTCGAG
CTCAAGCTTACCGCCATGGCGGCCACCGAGGGGGTCGGGGAGGCTGCGCAAGGGGGCGAGCCCGGGCAGC
CGGCGCAACCCCCGCCCCAGCCGCACCCACCGCCGCCCCAGCAGCAGCACAAGGAAGAGATGGCGGCCGA
GGCTGGGGAAGCCGTGGCGTCCCCCATGGACGACGGGTTTGTGAGCCTGGACTCGCCCTCCTATGTCCTG
TACAGGCATTTCCGGAGAGTTCTTTTGAAGTCACTTCAGAAGGATCTACATGAGGAAATGAACTACATCA
CTGCAATAATTGAGGAGCAGCCCAAAAACTATCAAGTTTGGCATCATAGGCGAGTATTAGTGGAATGGCT
AAGAGATCCATCTCAGGAGCTTGAATTTATTGCTGATATTCTTAATCAGGATGCAAAGAATTATCATGCC
TGGCAGCATCGACAATGGGTTATTCAGGAATTTAAACTTTGGGATAATGAGCTGCAGTATGTGGACCAAC
TTCTGAAAGAGGATGTGAGAAATAACTCTGTCTGGAACCAAAGATACTTCGTTATTTCTAACACCACTGG
CTACAATGATCGTGCTGTATTGGAGAGAGAAGTCCAATACACTCTGGAAATGATTAAACTAGTACCACAT
AATGAAAGTGCATGGAACTATTTGAAAGGGATTTTGCAGGATCGTGGTCTTTCCAAATATCCTAATCTGT
TAAATCAATTACTTGATTTACAACCAAGTCATAGTTCCCCCTACCTAATTGCCTTTCTTGTGGATATCTA
TGAAGACATGCTAGAAAATCAGTGTGACAATAAGGAAGACATTCTTAATAAAGCATTAGAGTTATGTGAA
ATCCTAGCTAAAGAAAAGGACACTATAAGAAAGGAATATTGGAGATACATTGGAAGATCCCTTCAAAGCA
AACACAGCACAGAAAATGACTCACCAACAAATGTACAGCAACCACCGGTCGCCACCATGGTGAGCAAGGG
CGAGGAGCTGTTCACCGGGGTGGTGCCCATCCTGGTCGAGCTGGACGGCGACGTAAACGGCCACAAGTTC
AGCGTGTCCGGCGAGGGCGAGGGCGATGCCACCTACGGCAAGCTGACCCTGAAGCTGATCTGCACCACCG
GCAAGCTGCCCGTGCCCTGGCCCACCCTCGTGACCACCCTGGGCTACGGCCTGCAGTGCTTCGCCCGCTA
CCCCGACCACATGAAGCAGCACGACTTCTTCAAGTCCGCCATGCCCGAAGGCTACGTCCAGGAGCGCACC
ATCTTCTTCAAGGACGACGGCAACTACAAGACCCGCGCCGAGGTGAAGTTCGAGGGCGACACCCTGGTGA
ACCGCATCGAGCTGAAGGGCATCGACTTCAAGGAGGACGGCAACATCCTGGGGCACAAGCTGGAGTACAA
CTACAACAGCCACAACGTCTATATCACCGCCGACAAGCAGAAGAACGGCATCAAGGCCAACTTCAAGATC
CGCCACAACATCGAGGACGGCGGCGTGCAGCTCGCCGACCACTACCAGCAGAACACCCCCATCGGCGACG
GCCCCGTGCTGCTGCCCGACAACCACTACCTGAGCTACCAGTCCGCCCTGAGCAAAGACCCCAACGAGAA
GCGCGATCACATGGTCCTGCTGGAACGCGTGACCGCCGCCGGGATCACTCTCGGCATGGACGAGCTGTAC
AAGTAAAGCGGCCGCGACTCTAGATCATAATCAGCCATACCACATTTGTAGAGGTTTTACTTGCTTTAAA
AAACCTCCCACACCTCCCCCTGAACCTGAAACATAAAATGAATGCAATTGTTGTTGTTAACTTGTTTATT
GCAGCTTATAATGGTTACAAATAAAGCAATAGCATCACAAATTTCACAAATAAAGCATTTTTTTCACTGC
ATTCTAGTTGTGGTTTGTCCAAACTCATCAATGTATCTTAAGGCGTAAATTGTAAGCGTTAATATTTTGT
TAAAATTCGCGTTAAATTTTTGTTAAATCAGCTCATTTTTTAACCAATAGGCCGAAATCGGCAAAATCCC
TTATAAATCAAAAGAATAGACCGAGATAGGGT
[37 nt withheld, positions 3393-3429]
AAAGAACGTGGACTCCAACGTCAAAGG
[49 nt withheld, positions 3457-3505]
T
[91 nt withheld, positions 3507-3597]
G
[124 nt withheld, positions 3599-3722]
CAGGTGGCACTTTTCGGGGAAATGTGCGCGGAACCCCTATTTGTTTATTTTTCTAAATACATTCAAATAT
GTATCCGCTCATGAGACAATAACCCTGATAAATGCTTCAATAATATTGAAAAAGGAAGAGTCCTGAGGCG
GAAAGAACCAGCTGTGGAATGTGTGTCAGTTAGGGTGTGGAAAGTCCCCAGGCTCCCCAGCAGGCAGAAG
TATGCAAAGCATGCATCTCAATTAGTCAGCAACCAGGTGTGGAAAGTCCCCAGGCTCCCCAGCAGGCAGA
AGTATGCAAAGCATGCATCTCAATTAGTCAGCAACCATAGTCCCGCCCCTAACTCCGCCCATCCCGCCCC
TAACTCCGCCCAGTTCCGCCCATTCTCCGCCCCATGGCTGACTAATTTTTTTTATTTATGCAGAGGCCGA
GGCCGCCTCGGCCTCTGAGCTATTCCAGAAGTAGTGAGGAGGCTTTTTTGGAGGCCTAGGCTTTTGCAAA
GATCGATCAAGAGACAGGATGAGGATCGTTTCGCATGATTGAACAAGATGGATTGCACGCAGGTTCTCCG
GCCGCTTGGGTGGAGAGGCTATTCGGCTATGACTGGGCACAACAGACAATCGGCTGCTCTGATGCCGCCG
TGTTCCGGCTGTCAGCGCAGGGGCGCCCGGTTCTTTTTGTCAAGACCGACCTGTCCGGTGCCCTGAATGA
ACTGCAAGACGAGGCAGCGCGGCTATCGTGGCTGGCCACGACGGGCGTTCCTTGCGCAGCTGTGCTCGAC
GTTGTCACTGAAGCGGGAAGGGACTGGCTGCTATTGGGCGAAGTGCCGGGGCAGGATCTCCTGTCATCTC
ACCTTGCTCCTGCCGAGAAAGTATCCATCATGGCTGATGCAATGCGGCGGCTGCATACGCTTGATCCGGC
TACCTGCCCATTCGACCACCAAGCGAAACATCGCATCGAGCGAGCACGTACTCGGATGGAAGCCGGTCTT
GTCGATCAGGATGATCTGGACGAAGAGCATCAGGGGCTCGCGCCAGCCGAACTGTTCGCCAGGCTCAAGG
CGAGCATGCCCGACGGCGAGGATCTCGTCGTGACCCATGGCGATGCCTGCTTGCCGAATATCATGGTGGA
AAATGGCCGCTTTTCTGGATTCATCGACTGTGGCCGGCTGGGTGTGGCGGACCGCTATCAGGACATAGCG
TTGGCTACCCGTGATATTGCTGAAGAGCTTGGCGGCGAATGGGCTGACCGCTTCCTCGTGCTTTACGGTA
TCGCCGCTCCCGATTCGCAGCGCATCGCCTTCTATCGCCTTCTTGACGAGTTCTTCTGAGCGGGACTCTG
GGGTTCGAAATGACCGACCAAGCGACGCCCAACCTGCCATCACGAGATTTCGATTCCACCGCCGCCTTCT
ATGAAAGGTTGGGCTTCGGAATCGTTTTCCGGGACGCCGGCTGGATGATCCTCCAGCGCGGGGATCTCAT
GCTGGAGTTCTTCGCCCACCCTAGGGGGAGGCTAACTGAAACACGGAAGGAGACAATACCGGAAGGAACC
CGCGCTATGACGGCAATAAAAAGACAGAATAAAACGCACGGTGTTGGGTCGTTTGTTCATAAACGCGGGG
TTCGGTCCCAGGGCTGGCACTCTGTCGATACCCCACCGAGACCCCATTGGGGCCAATACGCCCGCGTTTC
TTCCTTTTCCCCACCCCACCCCCCAAGTTCGGGTGAAGGCCCAGGGCTCGCAGCCAACGTCGGGGCGGCA
GGCCCTGCCATAGCCTCAGGTTACTCATATATACTTTAGATTGATTTAAAACTTCATTTTTAATTTAAAA
GGATCTAGGTGAAGATCCTTTTTGATAATCTCATGACCAAAATCCCTTAACGTGAGTTTTCGTTCCACTG
AGCGTCAGACCCCGTAGAAAAGATCAA
Features (pLannotate 1.2.2; 15 found; start..end, strand, type, name):
     10..598     +  rep_origin     ori: high-copy-number ColE1/pMB1/pBR322/pUC origin of replication
    773..1076    +  enhancer       CMV enhancer: human cytomegalovirus immediate early enhancer
   1077..1280    +  promoter       CMV promoter: human cytomegalovirus (CMV) immediate early promoter
   1303..1339    +  misc_feature   MCS (fragment): multiple cloning site
   1346..2281    +  CDS            FNTA (fragment): FNTA_HUMAN - Experimental evidence at protein level: Swiss-Prot protein existence level 1. Essential subunit of both the farnesyltransferase and the geranylgeranyltransferase complex. Contributes to the transfer of a farnesyl or geranylgeranyl moiety from farnesyl or geranylgeranyl diphosphate to a cysteine at the fourth position from the C-terminus of several proteins having the C-terminal sequence Cys-aliphatic- aliphatic-X. May positively regulate neuromuscular junction development downstream of MUSK via its function in RAC1 prenylation and activation. From Homo sapiens (Human).
   2297..3016    +  CDS            Venus: yellow fluorescent protein (YFP) with fast and efficient maturation (Nagai et al., 2002) mammalian codon-optimized
   3033..3116    +  CDS            large T antigen (fragment): large T antigen from SV40 (simian virus 40)
   3139..3260    +  polyA_signal   SV40 poly(A) signal: SV40 polyadenylation signal
   3294..3722    -  rep_origin     f1 ori (sequence partly withheld): f1 bacteriophage origin of replication; arrow indicates direction of (+) strand synthesis
   3749..3853    +  promoter       AmpR promoter: bla
   3855..4212    +  promoter       SV40 promoter: SV40 enhancer and early promoter
   4247..5041    +  CDS            NeoR/KanR: aminoglycoside phosphotransferase from Tn5; aph(3')-II (or nptII); confers resistance to neomycin, kanamycin, and G418 (Geneticin®)
   5062..5214    +  CDS            ble (fragment): BLE_KLEPN - Experimental evidence at protein level: Swiss-Prot protein existence level 1. Binding protein with a strong affinity to the bleomycin family of antibiotics. Binds to CL990; an antimitotic-antibiotic compound. From Klebsiella pneumoniae.
   5273..5320    +  polyA_signal   HSV TK poly(A) signal: herpes simplex virus thymidine kinase polyadenylation signal (Cole and Stacy, 1985)
   5411..5427    -  polyA_signal   bGH poly(A) signal (fragment): bovine growth hormone polyadenylation signal
