[The description below was written by a language model from this plasmid's Addgene catalogue record and pLannotate feature annotations shown in this document.]
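Description:
pVENUS-N1-FNTA is a mammalian expression plasmid built on the pVENUS-N1 backbone, an N1-style fusion vector in which a gene is cloned upstream of, and in frame with, a fluorescent protein. It is maintained in E. coli through a high-copy ColE1/pUC-type origin and selected with kanamycin. An f1 phage origin is also present. Resistance comes from a single Tn5 aminoglycoside phosphotransferase (NeoR/KanR) gene placed behind tandem promoters. A bacterial bla-type promoter drives it in E. coli, and the SV40 enhancer/early promoter drives it in mammalian cells, where it confers G418 resistance. The cassette ends in an HSV TK polyadenylation signal. The full sequenced record is 5,639 nt.

The payload is human FNTA, the alpha subunit shared by the protein farnesyltransferase and type-1 geranylgeranyltransferase complexes that prenylate CAAX-box proteins. The insert sits between HindIII and AgeI sites, both retained. According to the record it corresponds to isoform 2, which lacks residues 68–134 of the canonical protein, which fits the feature table calling the FNTA coding region a fragment. Transcription is driven by the human CMV immediate-early enhancer and promoter. The FNTA reading frame is followed after a short linker by mammalian codon-optimised Venus, a fast-maturing yellow fluorescent protein, giving a C-terminal tag, and the transcript is terminated by the SV40 poly(A) signal. Short annotated fragments of SV40 large T antigen, ble and the bGH poly(A) signal are most likely incidental matches to backbone sequence rather than functional elements.

The stated purpose is to express FNTA with a C-terminal Venus tag in mammalian cells. The associated work concerns degradation of unassembled soluble proteins by the HECT ubiquitin ligase HUWE1.
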