Addgene plasmid #86859: pVENUS-N1-FNTA
Purpose: To express FNTA with a Venus tag at C terminus.
Depositing lab: Yihong Ye. Depositing organization: National Institute of Diabetes & Digestive & Kidney Diseases (NIDDK). Publication: The HECT domain ubiquitin ligase HUWE1 targets unassembled soluble proteins for degradation. Xu Y, Anderson DE, Ye Y. Cell Discov. 2016 Nov 8;2:16040. eCollection 2016. 10.1038/celldisc.2016.40 PubMed 27867533.
Backbone
  Vector backbone: pVENUS-N1
  Backbone size w/o insert (bp): 4700
  Vector type: Mammalian Expression
Growth in bacteria
  Bacterial resistance: Kanamycin, 50 μg/mL
  Growth temperature: 37°C
  Growth strain: Top10
  Copy number: High Copy
Gene/Insert
  Gene/Insert name: FNTA (alt names: Protein farnesyltransferase/geranylgeranyltransferase type-1 subunit alpha; CAAX farnesyltransferase subunit alpha)
  Species: H. sapiens (human)
  Mutation: The sequence of the insert is isoform 2, which differs from the canonical sequence as follows: 68-134: Missing.
  GenBank ID: NM_002027.2
  Entrez Gene: FNTA (a.k.a. FPTA, PGGT1A, PTAR2)
  Promoter: CMV
  Tag / fusion protein: Venus (C terminal on insert)
  Cloning method: Restriction Enzyme; 5′ cloning site HindIII (not destroyed); 3′ cloning site AgeI (not destroyed)
  Sequencing primers: 5′ CMV-F; 3′ EGFP-NR
Terms and licenses: Academic/Nonprofit Terms; Industry Terms: Not Available to Industry
How to cite: pVENUS-N1-FNTA was a gift from Yihong Ye (Addgene plasmid # 86859 ; http://n2t.net/addgene:86859 ; RRID:Addgene_86859)
