>Addgene plasmid #86859 | pVENUS-N1-FNTA | depositor partial sequence | sequence record 175224 | CMV-F
AGCAGAGCTGGTTTAGTGAACCGTCAGATCCGCTAGCGCTACCGGACTCAGATCTCGAGCTCAAGCTTAC
CGCCATGGCGGCCACCGAGGGGGTCGGGGAGGCTGCGCAAGGGGGCGAGCCCGGGCAGCCGGCGCAACCC
CCGCCCCAGCCGCACCCACCGCCGCCCCAGCAGCAGCACAAGGAAGAGATGGCGGCCGAGGCTGGGGAAG
CCGTGGCGTCCCCCATGGACGACGGGTTTGTGAGCCTGGACTCGCCCTCCTATGTCCTGTACAGGCATTT
CCGGAGAGTTCTTTTGAAGTCACTTCAGAAGGATCTACATGAGGAAATGAACTACATCACTGCAATAATT
GAGGAGCAGCCCAAAAACTATCAAGTTTGGCATCATAGGCGAGTATTAGTGGAATGGCTAAGAGATCCAT
CTCAGGAGCTTGAATTTATTGCTGATATTCTTAATCAGGATGCAAAGAATTATCATGCCTGGCAGCATCG
ACAATGGGTTATTCAGGAATTTAAACTTTGGGATAATGAGCTGCAGTATGTGGACCAACTTCTGAAAGAG
GATGTGAGAAATAACTCTGTCTGGAACCAAAGATACTTCGTTATTTCTAACACCACTGGCTACAATGATC
GTGCTGTATTGGAGAGAGAAGTCCAATACACTCTGGAAATGATTAAACTAGTACCACATAATGAAAGTGC
ATGGAACTATTTGAAAGGGATTTTGCAGGATCGTGGTCTTTCCAAATATCCTAATCTGTTAAATCAATTA
CTTGATTTACAACCAAGTCATAGTTCCCCCTACCTAATTGCCTTTCTTGTGGATATCTATGAAGACATGC
TAGAAAATCAGTGTGACAATAAGGAAGACATTCTTAATAAAGCATTAGAGTTATGTGAAATCCTAGCTAA
AGAAAAGGACACTATAAGAAAGGAATATTGGAGATACATTGGAAGATCCCTTCAAAGCAAACACAGCACA
GAAAATGACTCACCAACAAATGTACAGCAACCACCGGTCGC
