>Addgene plasmid #86859 | pVENUS-N1-FNTA | depositor partial sequence | sequence record 175225 | EGFP-NR
CCACCGCCGCCCCAGCAGCAGCACAAGGAAGAGATGGCGGCCGAGGCTGGGGAAGCCGTGGCGTCCCCCA
TGGACGACGGGTTTGTGAGCCTGGACTCGCCCTCCTATGTCCTGTACAGGCATTTCCGGAGAGTTCTTTT
GAAGTCACTTCAGAAGGATCTACATGAGGAAATGAACTACATCACTGCAATAATTGAGGAGCAGCCCAAA
AACTATCAAGTTTGGCATCATAGGCGAGTATTAGTGGAATGGCTAAGAGATCCATCTCAGGAGCTTGAAT
TTATTGCTGATATTCTTAATCAGGATGCAAAGAATTATCATGCCTGGCAGCATCGACAATGGGTTATTCA
GGAATTTAAACTTTGGGATAATGAGCTGCAGTATGTGGACCAACTTCTGAAAGAGGATGTGAGAAATAAC
TCTGTCTGGAACCAAAGATACTTCGTTATTTCTAACACCACTGGCTACAATGATCGTGCTGTATTGGAGA
GAGAAGTCCAATACACTCTGGAAATGATTAAACTAGTACCACATAATGAAAGTGCATGGAACTATTTGAA
AGGGATTTTGCAGGATCGTGGTCTTTCCAAATATCCTAATCTGTTAAATCAATTACTTGATTTACAACCA
AGTCATAGTTCCCCCTACCTAATTGCCTTTCTTGTGGATATCTATGAAGACATGCTAGAAAATCAGTGTG
ACAATAAGGAAGACATTCTTAATAAAGCATTAGAGTTATGTGAAATCCTAGCTAAAGAAAAGGACACTAT
AAGAAAGGAATATTGGAGATACATTGGAAGATCCCTTCAAAGCAAACACAGCACAGAAAATGACTCACCA
ACAAATGTACAGCAACCACCGGTCGCCACCATGGTGAGCAAGGGCGAG
